>Addgene plasmid #54430 | LI D-E 11GFP | depositor full sequence | sequence record 84650 | Full Sequence
CGACGTAGCCACCTACTCCCAACATCAGCCGGACTCCGATTACCTCGGGAACTTGCTCCGTAGTAAGACA
TTCATCGCGCTTGCTGCCTTCGACCAAGAAGCGGTTGTTGGCGCTCTCGCGGCTTACGTTCTGCCCAGGT
TTGAGCAGCCGCGTAGTGAGATCTATATCTATGATCTCGCAGTCTCCGGCGAGCACCGGAGGCAGGGCAT
TGCCACCGCGCTCATCAATCTCCTCAAGCATGAGGCCAACGCGCTTGGTGCTTATGTGATCTACGTGCAA
GCAGATTACGGTGACGATCCCGCAGTGGCTCTCTATACAAAGTTGGGCATACGGGAAGAAGTGATGCACT
TTGATATCGACCCAAGTACCGCCACCTAACAATTCGTTCAAGCCGAGATCGGCTTCCCGGCCGCGGAGTT
GTTCGGTAAATTGTCACAACGCCGCTCATGACATTAACCTATAAAAATAGGCGTATCACGAGGCCCTTTT
GTCTCGCGCGTTTCGGTGATGACGGTGAAAACCTCTGACACATGCAGCTCCCGGAGAAGGTCACAGCTTG
TCTGTAAGCGGATGCCGGGAGCAGACAAGCCCGTCAGGGCGCGTCAGCGGGTGTTGGCGGGTGTCGGGGC
TGGCTTAACTATGCGGCATCAGAGCAGATTGTACTGAGAGTGCACCATATGCGGTGTGAAATACCGCACA
GATGCGTAAGGAGAAAATACCGCATCAGGCGCCATTCGCCATTCAGGCTGCGCAACTGTTGGGAAGGGCG
ATCGGTGCGGGCCTCTTCGCTATTACGCCAGCTGGCGAAAGGGGGATGTGCTGCAAGGCGATTAAGTTGG
GTAACGCCAGGGTTTTCCCAGTCACGACGTTGTAAAACGACGGCCAGTGAATTCGAGCTCGGTACCTCGA
TGGTCTCAAAGGGAGACTACAAGGACGACGATGACAAGGGCGACGGCGGCAGCGGCGGCGGCAGCAGGGA
CCACATGGTTCTCCACGAATACGTCAACGCCGCCGGAATCACATAAAATCAGAGACCTACGAATGCATCT
AGATATCGGATCCCGGGCCCGTCGACTGCAGAGGCCTGCATGCAAGCTTGGCGTAATCATGGTCATAGCT
GTTTCCTGTGTGAAATTGTTATCCGCTCACAATTCCACACAACATACGAGCCGGAAGCATAAAGTGTAAA
GCCTGGGGTGCCTAATGAGTGAGCTAACTCACATTAATTGCGTTGCGCTCACTGCCCGCTTTCCAGTCGG
GAAACCTGTCGTGCCAGCTGCATTAATGAATCGGCCAACGCGCGGGGAGAGGCGGTTTGCGTATTGGGCG
CTCTTCCGCTTCCTCGCTCACTGACTCGCTGCGCTCGGTCGTTCGGCTGCGGCGAGCGGTATCAGCTCAC
TCAAAGGCGGTAATACGGTTATCCACAGAATCAGGGGATAACGCAGGAAAGAACATGTGAGCAAAAGGCC
AGCAAAAGGCCAGGAACCGTAAAAAGGCCGCGTTGCTGGCGTTTTTCCATAGGCTCCGCCCCCCTGACGA
GCATCACAAAAATCGACGCTCAAGTCAGAGGTGGCGAAACCCGACAGGACTATAAAGATACCAGGCGTTT
CCCCCTGGAAGCTCCCTCGTGCGCTCTCCTGTTCCGACCCTGCCGCTTACCGGATACCTGTCCGCCTTTC
TCCCTTCGGGAAGCGTGGCGCTTTCTCATAGCTCACGCTGTAGGTATCTCAGTTCGGTGTAGGTCGTTCG
CTCCAAGCTGGGCTGTGTGCACGAACCCCCCGTTCAGCCCGACCGCTGCGCCTTATCCGGTAACTATCGT
CTTGAGTCCAACCCGGTAAGACACGACTTATCGCCACTGGCAGCAGCCACTGGTAACAGGATTAGCAGAG
CGAGGTATGTAGGCGGTGCTACAGAGTTCTTGAAGTGGTGGCCTAACTACGGCTACACTAGAAGAACAGT
ATTTGGTATCTGCGCTCTGCTGAAGCCAGTTACCTTCGGAAAAAGAGTTGGTAGCTCTTGATCCGGCAAA
CAAACCACCGCTGGTAGCGGTGGTTTTTTTGTTTGCAAGCAGCAGATTACGCGCAGAAAAAAAGGATCTC
AAGAAGATCCTTTGATCTTTTCTACGGGGTCTGACGCTCAGTGGAACGAAAACTCACGTTAAGGGATTTT
GGTCATGAGGCGCACACCGTGGAAACGGATGAAGGCACGAACCCAGTTGACATAAGCCTGTTCGGTTCGT
AAACTGTAATGCAAGTAGCGTATGCGCTCACGCAACTGGTCCAGAACCTTGACCGAACGCAGCGGTGGTA
ACGGCGCAGTGGCGGTTTTCATGGCTTGTTATGACTGTTTTTTTGTACAGTCTATGCCTCGGGCATCCAA
GCAGCAAGCGCGTTACGCCGTGGGTCGATGTTTGATGTTATGGAGCAGCAACGATGTTACGCAGCAGCAA
CGATGTTACGCAGCAGGGCAGTCGCCCTAAAACAAAGTTAGGTGGCTCAAGTATGGGCATCATTCGCACA
TGTAGGCTCGGCCCTGACCAAGTCAAATCCATGCGGGCTGCTCTTGATCTTTTCGGTCGTGAGTTCGG
Features (pLannotate 1.2.2; 11 found; start..end, strand, type, name):
    493..528     +  CDS            rop (fragment): Rop protein, which maintains plasmids at low copy number; rop
    630..729     +  misc_feature   bom (fragment): basis of mobility region from pBR322
    735..892     -  CDS            lacZα (fragment): LacZα fragment of β-galactosidase; lacZ fragment
    928..948     +  CDS            FLAG (fragment): FLAG® epitope tag, followed by an enterokinase cleavage site
   1136..1152    -  protein_bind   lac operator: The lac repressor binds to the lac operator to inhibit transcription in E. coli. This inhibition can be relieved by adding lactose or isopropyl-β-D-thiogalactopyranoside (IPTG). lac repressor encoded by lacI
   1160..1190    -  promoter       lac promoter: promoter for the E. coli lac operon
   1205..1226    -  protein_bind   CAP binding site: CAP binding activates transcription in the presence of cAMP. E. coli catabolite activator protein
   1239..1331    -  CDS            lacI (fragment): lac repressor; lacI; The lac repressor binds to the lac operator to inhibit transcription in E. coli. This inhibition can be relieved by adding lactose or isopropyl-β-D-thiogalactopyranoside (IPTG).
   1514..2102    -  rep_origin     ori: high-copy-number ColE1/pMB1/pBR322/pUC origin of replication
   2217..2245    +  promoter       Pc promoter: intI1 (promoter lies within the coding sequence); class 1 integron promoter
   2434..376     +  CDS            aacC1 (across the origin): AACC1_PSEAI - Experimental evidence at protein level: Swiss-Prot protein existence level 1. Responsible for gentamicin resistance and has a limited substrate range. From Pseudomonas aeruginosa.
