[The description below was written by a language model from this plasmid's Addgene catalogue record and pLannotate feature annotations shown in this document.]
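Description:
LI D-E 11GFP is a small (about 2.6 kb) bacterial cloning vector built on pUC57(Gent), a gentamicin-resistant derivative of pUC57, and belongs to a modular plasmid assembly kit developed for multigene expression, gene silencing and silencing rescue in plants. It is a part-donor module rather than an expression plasmid. The "LI" and "D-E" in its name presumably denote the assembly level and the position the part occupies in that kit's hierarchy, although the record does not spell this out. The plasmid replicates in E. coli at high copy from a ColE1/pUC-type origin. Selection relies on the aacC1 gentamicin acetyltransferase gene, which lies downstream of a class 1 integron Pc promoter and spans the numbering origin of the circular sequence.

The insert is a synthetic sequence encoding a FLAG epitope tag, a short linker and the GFP11 domain of superfolder GFP. GFP11 is the small terminal β-strand used in split-GFP systems, which restores fluorescence when it meets the complementary GFP1-10 fragment. The automated annotation detects only the FLAG portion; the linker and GFP11 segment are not annotated, probably because they are so short. The insert sits within the remnants of the pUC lacZα region, with a lacZα fragment on one side and the lac promoter, lac operator and CAP binding site on the other, plus residual lacI, rop and bom fragments from the backbone. No plant promoter or terminator is present, so these would have to come from other modules during assembly. The part is suited to tagging a protein of interest for FLAG detection and split-GFP complementation. The depositor warns that noticeable background fluorescence occurs with this superfolder GFP-based system.
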