Addgene plasmid #54430: LI D-E 11GFP
Depositing lab: Martin Parniske. Depositing organization: Ludwig-Maximilians-Universitaet Muenchen (LMU). Publication: A modular plasmid assembly kit for multigene expression, gene silencing and silencing rescue in plants. Binder A, Lambert J, Morbitzer R, Popp C, Ott T, Lahaye T, Parniske M. PLoS One. 2014 Feb 13;9(2):e88218. doi: 10.1371/journal.pone.0088218. eCollection 2014. PubMed 24551083.
Backbone
  Vector backbone: pUC57(Gent)
  Backbone manufacturer: Parniske lab
  Vector type: cloning vector
Growth in bacteria
  Bacterial resistance: Gentamicin, 10 μg/mL
  Growth temperature: 37°C
  Growth strain: DH5alpha
  Copy number: High Copy
Gene/Insert
  Gene/Insert name: FLAG tag + and short linker + superfolder GFP 11 domain
  Species: Synthetic
  Cloning method: Unknown
  Sequencing primers: 5′ M13-F20; 3′ M13Rev
Terms and licenses: Academic/Nonprofit Terms; Industry Terms: Not Available to Industry
Depositor comments: Please note this plasmid contains super-folder GFP and shows noticeable background fluorescence.
How to cite: LI D-E 11GFP was a gift from Martin Parniske (Addgene plasmid # 54430 ; http://n2t.net/addgene:54430 ; RRID:Addgene_54430)
