>Addgene plasmid #54430 | LI D-E 11GFP | addgene partial sequence | sequence record 99613 | M13-F20 5'-TGTAAAACGACGGCCAGT-3'
AGACTACAAGGACGACGATGACAAGGGCGACGGCGGCAGCGGCGGCGGCAGCAGGGACCACATGGTTCTC
CACGAATACGTCAACGCCGCCGGAATCACATAAAATCAGAGACCTACGAATGCATCTAGATATCGGATCC
CGGGCCCGTCGACTGCAGAGGCCTGCATGCAAGCTTGGCGTAATCATGGTCATAGCTGTTTCCTGTGTGA
AATTGTTATCCGCTCACAATTCCACACAACATACGAGCCGGAAGCATAAAGTGTAAAGCCTGGGGTGCCT
AATGAGTGAGCTAACTCACATTAATTGCGTTGCGCTCACTGCCCGCTTTCCAGTCGGGAAACCTGTCGTG
CCAGCTGCATTAATGAATCGGCCAACGCGCGGGGAGAGGCGGTTTGCGTATTGGGCGCTCTTCCGCTTCC
TCGCTCACTGACTCGCTGCGCTCGGTCGTTCGGCTGCGGCGAGCGGTATCAGCTCACTCAAAGGCGGTAA
TACGGTTATCCACAGAATCAGGGGATAACGCAGGAAAGAACATGTGAGCAAAAGGCCAGCAAAAGGCCAG
GAACCGTAAAAAGGCCGCGTTGCTGGCGTTTTTCCATAGGCTCCGCCCCCCTGACGAGCATCACAAAAAT
CGACGCTCAAGTCAGAGGTGGCGAAACCCGACAGGACTATAAAGATACCAGGCGTTTCCCCCTGGAAGCT
CCCTCGTGCGCTCTCCTGTTCCGACCCTGCCGCTTACCGGATACCTGTCCGCCTTTCTCCCTTCGGGAAG
CGTGGCGCTTTCTCATAGCTCACGCTGTAGGTATCTCAGTTCGGTGTAGGTCGTTCGCTCCAAGCTGGGC
TGTGTGCACGAACCCCCCGTTCAGCCCGACCGCTGCGCCTTATCCGGTAACTATCGTCTTGAGTCCAACC
CGGTAAGACACGACTTATCGCCACTGGCAGCAGCCACTGGTAACAGGATTAGC
