>Addgene plasmid #54430 | LI D-E 11GFP | addgene partial sequence | sequence record 99614 | M13-Rev 5'-CAGGAAACAGCTATGACC-3'
GCGCTCATCAATCTCCTCAAGCATGAGGCCAACGCGCTTGGTGCTTATGTGATCTACGTGCAAGCAGATT
ACGGTGACGATCCCGCAGTGGCTCTCTATACAAAGTTGGGCATACGGGAAGAAGTGATGCACTTTGATAT
CGACCCAAGTACCGCCACCTAACAATTCGTTCAAGCCGAGATCGGCTTCCCGGCCGCGGAGTTGTTCGGT
AAATTGTCACAACGCCGCTCATGACATTAACCTATAAAAATAGGCGTATCACGAGGCCCTTTTGTCTCGC
GCGTTTCGGTGATGACGGTGAAAACCTCTGACACATGCAGCTCCCGGAGAAGGTCACAGCTTGTCTGTAA
GCGGATGCCGGGAGCAGACAAGCCCGTCAGGGCGCGTCAGCGGGTGTTGGCGGGTGTCGGGGCTGGCTTA
ACTATGCGGCATCAGAGCAGATTGTACTGAGAGTGCACCATATGCGGTGTGAAATACCGCACAGATGCGT
AAGGAGAAAATACCGCATCAGGCGCCATTCGCCATTCAGGCTGCGCAACTGTTGGGAAGGGCGATCGGTG
CGGGCCTCTTCGCTATTACGCCAGCTGGCGAAAGGGGGATGTGCTGCAAGGCGATTAAGTTGGGTAACGC
CAGGGTTTTCCCAGTCACGACGTTGTAAAACGACGGCCAGTGAATTCGAGCTCGGTACCTCGATGGTCTC
AAAGGGAGACTACAAGGACGACGATGACAAGGGCGACGGCGGCAGCGGCGGCGGCAGCAGGGACCACATG
GTTCTCCACGAATACGTCAACGCCGCCGGAATCACATAAAATCAGAGACCTACGAATGCATCTAGATATC
GGATCCCGGGCCCGTCGACTGCAGAGG
